Addgene plasmid #153573: pGBW-m4252857
Purpose: Mammalian expression plasmid for SARS-CoV-2 ORF6 protein
Depositing lab: Ginkgo Bioworks & Benjie Chen. Depositing organization: Ginkgo Bioworks.
Backbone
  Vector backbone: pTwist_CMV_Puro_6 with AarI site removed
  Backbone size w/o insert (bp): 6080
  Vector type: Mammalian Expression
  Selectable markers: Puromycin
Growth in bacteria
  Bacterial resistance: Ampicillin, 100 μg/mL
  Growth temperature: 37°C
  Growth strain: DH5alpha
  Copy number: High Copy
Gene/Insert
  Gene/Insert name: SARS-CoV-2 ORF6 protein
  Species: Severe acute respiratory syndrome coronavirus 2
  Insert size (bp): 179
  Mutation: wt
  Entrez Gene: ORF6 (a.k.a. GU280_gp06)
  Promoter: CMV
  Tag / fusion protein: Cleavable TEV;HA (C terminal on backbone)
  Cloning method: Unknown
Resource information
  A portion of this plasmid was derived from a plasmid made by: GinkgoBioworks
Depositor comments: NCBI reference sequence: 43740572
How to cite: pGBW-m4252857 was a gift from Ginkgo Bioworks & Benjie Chen (Addgene plasmid # 153573 ; http://n2t.net/addgene:153573 ; RRID:Addgene_153573)
