[The description below was written by a language model from this plasmid's Addgene catalogue record and pLannotate feature annotations shown in this document.]
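Description:
pGBW-m4252857 is a mammalian expression plasmid for the wild-type ORF6 accessory protein of SARS-CoV-2, built on a pTwist_CMV_Puro_6 backbone from which an AarI site was removed. It is maintained in E. coli through a high-copy ColE1/pUC-type origin and an ampicillin resistance gene (β-lactamase). For selection in mammalian cells it carries a separate cassette in which the human ubiquitin C promoter drives puromycin N-acetyltransferase, followed by a synthetic polyadenylation signal.

The short ORF6 coding sequence sits downstream of the CMV immediate-early enhancer and promoter. The annotation resolves the promoter as fragments, including a truncated CMV form. According to the catalogue entry, the backbone supplies a C-terminal tag consisting of a TEV protease cleavage site and an HA epitope, which would allow immunodetection or pulldown and subsequent tag removal. These tag elements are not individually annotated in the feature table. An SV40 polyadenylation signal lies just after the insert, although the table lists it on the opposite strand. The expression unit and the bacterial segments are bracketed by T7 and rrnG transcription terminators and by short 5' and 3' β-globin insulator elements, an arrangement that helps isolate the transcription units from one another.

ORF6 is described in the annotation as an interferon antagonist. It tethers karyopherin import factors to ER/Golgi membranes, blocks STAT1 nuclear translocation and suppresses interferon-stimulated gene expression. The plasmid is therefore suited to transient expression or puromycin-selected expression of tagged ORF6 in mammalian cells, for studies of its localization, interactions and effects on innate immune signalling.
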