Features (pLannotate 1.2.2; 19 found; start..end, strand, type, name):
      5..187     +  CDS            NS6_SARS2: Experimental evidence at protein level: Swiss-Prot protein existence level 1. Disrupts cell nuclear import complex formation by tethering karyopherin alpha 2 and karyopherin beta 1 to the membrane. Retention of import factors at the ER/Golgi membrane leads to a loss of transport into the nucleus. Thereby prevents STAT1 nuclear translocation in response to interferon signaling, thus blocking the expression of interferon stimulated genes (ISGs) that display multiple antiviral activities (PubMed:33097660). Suppresses IFN-beta production possibly by blocking IRF3 nuclear translocation (PubMed:3297
    288..409     -  polyA_signal   SV40 poly(A) signal: SV40 polyadenylation signal
    432..501     -  CDS            large T antigen (fragment): large T antigen from SV40 (simian virus 40)
    524..570     +  terminator     T7 terminator: transcription terminator for bacteriophage T7 RNA polymerase
    600..736     +  terminator     rrnG terminator: transcription terminator from the E. coli ribosomal RNA rrnG operon (Albrechtsen et al., 1991)
    781..852     +  misc_feature   3' β-globin insulator: insulator downstream of the human β-globin locus (Farrell et al., 2002)
   1078..1666    -  rep_origin     ori: high-copy-number ColE1/pMB1/pBR322/pUC origin of replication
   1838..1902    -  CDS            bla(M) (fragment): β-lactamase lacking the signal sequence; bla(M); allows cytosolic expression of β-lactamase
   2166..3375    +  promoter       UbC promoter: human ubiquitin C promoter
   3379..3976    +  CDS            PuroR (fragment): puromycin N-acetyltransferase; pac from Streptomyces; confers resistance to puromycin
   4005..4053    +  polyA_signal   poly(A) signal: synthetic polyadenylation signal
   4319..5179    +  CDS            AmpR: β-lactamase; bla; confers resistance to ampicillin, carbenicillin, and related antibiotics
   5192..5328    +  terminator     rrnG terminator: transcription terminator from the E. coli ribosomal RNA rrnG operon (Albrechtsen et al., 1991)
   5480..5551    +  misc_feature   5' β-globin insulator: insulator upstream of the human β-globin locus (Farrell et al., 2002)
   5556..5602    -  terminator     T7 terminator: transcription terminator for bacteriophage T7 RNA polymerase
   5620..5668    -  polyA_signal   poly(A) signal: synthetic polyadenylation signal
   5749..6052    +  enhancer       CMV enhancer: human cytomegalovirus immediate early enhancer
   6125..6142    -  promoter       CMV promoter (fragment): human cytomegalovirus (CMV) immediate early promoter
   6205..6256    +  promoter       CMVd2 promoter: truncated human cytomegalovirus (CMV) immediate early promoter that yields moderately reduced expression relative to the full-length promoter
>Addgene plasmid #153573 | pGBW-m4252857 | addgene full sequence | sequence record 300242 | Ginkgo NGS Result
CACCATGTTCCACTTGGTGGATTTTCAGGTCACGATCGCAGAAATACTGCTAATTATCATGCGAACCTTC
AAGGTTAGCATTTGGAACCTGGACTACATCATTAATCTCATCATAAAAAACCTTAGTAAGTCTTTAACTG
AGAATAAATATTCCCAACTGGATGAGGAACAGCCAATGGAGATTGACGAAAACCTTTACTTTCAGTCGTA
CCCCTATGACGTACCAGATTATGCGTAAGCTAGCTTGACTGACTGAGATACAGCGTACCTTCAGCTCACA
GACATGATAAGATACATTGATGAGTTTGGACAAACCACAACTAGAATGCAGTGAAAAAAATGCTTTATTT
GTGAAATTTGTGATGCTATTGCTTTATTTGTAACCATTATAAGCTGCAATAAACAAGTTAACAACAACAA
TTGCATTCATTTTATGTTTCAGGTTCAGGGGGAGGTGTGGGAGGTTTTTTAAAGCAAGTAAAACCTCTAC
AAATGTGGTATTGGCCCATCTCTATCGGTATCGTAGCATAACCCCTTGGGGCCTCTAAACGGGTCTTGAG
GGGTTTTTTGTGCCCCTCGGGCCGGATTGCTATCTACCGGCATTGGCGCAGAAAAAAATGCCTGATGCGA
CGCTGCGCGTCTTATACTCCCACATATGCCAGATTCAGCAACGGATACGGCTTCCCCAACTTGCCCACTT
CCATACGTGTCCTCCTTACCAGAAATTTATCCTTAAGGTCGTCAGCTATCCTGCAGGCGATCTCTCGATT
TCGATCAAGACATTCCTTTAATGGTCTTTTCTGGACACCACTAGGGGTCAGAAGTAGTTCATCAAACTTT
CTTCCCTCCCTAATCTCATTGGTTACCTTGGGCTATCGAAACTTAATTAACCAGTCAAGTCAGCTACTTG
GCGAGATCGACTTGTCTGGGTTTCGACTACGCTCAGAATTGCGTCAGTCAAGTTCGATCTGGTCCTTGCT
ATTGCACCCGTTCTCCGATTACGAGTTTCATTTAAATCATGTGAGCAAAAGGCCAGCAAAAGGCCAGGAA
CCGTAAAAAGGCCGCGTTGCTGGCGTTTTTCCATAGGCTCCGCCCCCCTGACGAGCATCACAAAAATCGA
CGCTCAAGTCAGAGGTGGCGAAACCCGACAGGACTATAAAGATACCAGGCGTTTCCCCCTGGAAGCTCCC
TCGTGCGCTCTCCTGTTCCGACCCTGCCGCTTACCGGATACCTGTCCGCCTTTCTCCCTTCGGGAAGCGT
GGCGCTTTCTCATAGCTCACGCTGTAGGTATCTCAGTTCGGTGTAGGTCGTTCGCTCCAAGCTGGGCTGT
GTGCACGAACCCCCCGTTCAGCCCGACCGCTGCGCCTTATCCGGTAACTATCGTCTTGAGTCCAACCCGG
TAAGACACGACTTATCGCCACTGGCAGCAGCCACTGGTAACAGGATTAGCAGAGCGAGGTATGTAGGCGG
TGCTACAGAGTTCTTGAAGTGGTGGCCTAACTACGGCTACACTAGAAGAACAGTATTTGGTATCTGCGCT
CTGCTGAAGCCAGTTACCTTCGGAAAAAGAGTTGGTAGCTCTTGATCCGGCAAACAAACCACCGCTGGTA
GCGGTGGTTTTTTTGTTTGCAAGCAGCAGATTACGCGCAGAAAAAAAGGATCTCAAGAAGATCCTTTGAT
CTTTTCTACGGGGTCTGACGCTCAGTGGAACGAAAACTCACGTTAAGGGATTTTGGTCATGAGATTATCA
AAAAGGATCTTCACCTAGATCCTTTTAAATTAAAAATGAAGTTTTAAATCAATCTAAAGTATATATGAGT
AAACTTGGTCTGACAGTTACCAATGCTTAATCAGTGAGGCACCTATCTCAGCGATCTGTCTATTTCGTTC
ATCCATAGTTGCATTTAAATTTCCGAACTCTCCAAGGCCCTCGTCGGAAAATCTTCAAACCTTTCGTCCG
ATCCATCTTGCAGGCTACCTCTCGAACGAACTATCGCAAGTCTCTTGGCCGGCCTTGCGCCTTGGCTATT
GCTTGGCAGCGCCTATCGCCAGGTATTACTCCAATCCCGAATATCCGAGATCGGGATCACCCGAGAGAAG
TTCAACCTACATCCTCAATCCCGATCTATCCGAGATCCGAGGAATATCGAAATCGGGGCGCGCCTGGCCT
CCGCGCCGGGTTTTGGCGCCTCCCGCGGGCGCCCCCCTCGTCACGGCGAGCGCTGCCACGTCAGACGAAG
GGCGCAGGAGCGTCCTGATCCTTCCGCCCGGACGCTCAGGACAGCGGCCCGCTGCTCATAAGACTCGGCC
TTAGAACCCCAGTATCAGCAGAAGGACATTTTAGGACGGGACTTGGGTGACTCTAGGGCACTGGTTTTCT
TTCCAGAGAGCGGAACAGGCGAGGAAAAGTAGTCCCTTCTCGGCGATTCTGCGGAGGGATCTCCGTGGGG
CGGTGAACGCCGATGATTATATAAGGACGCGCCGGGTGTGGCACAGCTAGTTCCGTCGCAGCCGGGATTT
GGGTCGCGGTTCTTGTTTGTGGATCGCTGTGATCGTCACTTGGTGAGTAGCGGGCTGCTGGGCTGGCCGG
GGCTTTCGTGGCCGCCGGGCCGCTCGGTGGGACGGAAGCGTGTGGAGAGACCGCCAAGGGCTGTAGTCTG
GGTCCGCGAGCAAGGTTGCCCTGAACTGGGGGTTGGGGGGAGCGCAGCAAAATGGCGGCTGTTCCCGAGT
CTTGAATGGAAGACGCTTGTGAGGCGGGCTGTGAGGTCGTTGAAACAAGGTGGGGGGCATGGTGGGCGGC
AAGAACCCAAGGTCTTGAGCCCTTCGCTAATGCGGGAAAGCTCTTATTCGGGTGAGATGGGCTGGGCACC
ATCTGGGGACCCTGACGTGAAGTTTGTCACTGACTGGAGAACTCGGTTTGTCGTCTGTTGCGGGGGCGGC
AGTTATGGCGGTGCCGTTGGGCAGTGCACCCGTACCTTTGGGAGCGCGCGCCCTCGTCGTGTCGTGACGT
CACCCGTTCTGTTGGCTTATAATGCAGGGTGGGGCCACCAGCCGGTAGGTGTGCGGTAGGCTTTTCTCCG
TCGCAGGACGCAGGGTTCGGGCCTAGGGTAGGCTCTCCTGAATCGACAGGCGCCGGACCTCTGGTGAGGG
GAGGGATAAGTGAGGCGTCAGTTTCTTTGGTCGGTTTTATGTACCTATCTTCTTAAGTAGCTGAAGCTCC
GGTTTTGAACTATGCGCTCGGGGTTGGCGAGTGTGTTTTGTGAAGTTTTTTAGGCACCTTTTGAAATGTA
ATCATTTGGGTCAATATGTAATTTTCAGTGTTAGACTTGTAAATTGTCCGCTAAATTCTGGCCGTTTTTG
GCTTTTTTGTTAGACAACATGACCGAGTACAAGCCCACGGTGCGCCTCGCCACCCGCGACGACGTCCCCA
GGGCCGTACGCACCCTCGCCGCCGCGTTCGCCGACTACCCCGCCACGCGCCACACCGTCGATCCGGACCG
CCACATCGAGCGGGTCACCGAGCTGCAAGAACTCTTCCTCACGCGCGTCGGGCTCGACATCGGCAAGGTG
TGGGTCGCGGACGACGGCGCCGCGGTGGCGGTCTGGACCACGCCGGAGAGCGTCGAAGCGGGGGCGGTGT
TCGCCGAGATCGGCCCGCGCATGGCCGAGTTGAGCGGTTCCCGGCTGGCCGCGCAGCAACAGATGGAGGG
CCTCCTGGCGCCGCACCGGCCCAAGGAGCCCGCGTGGTTCCTGGCCACCGTCGGCGTCTCGCCCGACCAC
CAGGGCAAGGGTCTGGGCAGCGCCGTCGTGCTCCCCGGAGTGGAGGCCGCCGAGCGCGCCGGGGTGCCCG
CCTTCCTGGAGACCTCCGCGCCCCGCAACCTCCCCTTCTACGAGCGGCTCGGCTTCACCGTCACCGCCGA
CGTCGAGGTGCCCGAAGGACCGCGCACCTGGTGCATGACCCGCAAGCCCGGTGCCTAGGCTAGTATGTAA
GCCTAGTCTTAGATAATAAAATCGCTATCCATCGAAGATGGATGTGTGTTGGTTTTTTGTGTGTGTAACG
CTAGGCGCGCCTGGTGTACCGAGAACGATCCTCTCAGTGCGAGTCTCGACGATCCATATCGTTGCTTGGC
AGTCAGCCAGTCGGAATCCAGCTTGGGACCCAGGAAGTCCAATCGTCAGATATTGTACTCAAGCCTGGTC
ACGGCAGCGTACCGATCTGTTTAAACCTAGATATTGATAGTCTGATCGGTCAACGTATAATCGAGTCCTA
GCTTTTGCAAACATCTATCAAGAGACAGGATCAGCAGGAGGCTTTCGCATGAGTATTCAACATTTCCGTG
TCGCCCTTATTCCCTTTTTTGCGGCATTTTGCCTTCCTGTTTTTGCTCACCCAGAAACGCTGGTGAAAGT
AAAAGATGCTGAAGATCAGTTGGGTGCGCGAGTGGGTTACATCGAACTGGATCTCAACAGCGGTAAGATC
CTTGAGAGTTTTCGCCCCGAAGAACGCTTTCCAATGATGAGCACTTTTAAAGTTCTGCTATGTGGCGCGG
TATTATCCCGTATTGACGCCGGGCAAGAGCAACTCGGTCGCCGCATACACTATTCTCAGAATGACTTGGT
TGAGTATTCACCAGTCACAGAAAAGCATCTTACGGATGGCATGACAGTAAGAGAATTATGCAGTGCTGCC
ATAACCATGAGTGATAACACTGCGGCCAACTTACTTCTGACAACGATTGGAGGACCGAAGGAGCTAACCG
CTTTTTTGCACAACATGGGGGATCATGTAACTCGCCTTGATCGTTGGGAACCGGAGCTGAATGAAGCCAT
ACCAAACGACGAGCGTGACACCACGATGCCTGTAGCAATGGCAACAACCTTGCGTAAACTATTAACTGGC
GAACTACTTACTCTAGCTTCCCGGCAACAGTTGATAGACTGGATGGAGGCGGATAAAGTTGCAGGACCAC
TTCTGCGCTCGGCCCTTCCGGCTGGCTGGTTTATTGCTGATAAATCTGGAGCCGGTGAGCGTGGGTCTCG
CGGTATCATTGCAGCACTGGGGCCAGATGGTAAGCCCTCCCGTATCGTAGTTATCTACACGACGGGGAGT
CAGGCAACTATGGATGAACGAAATAGACAGATCGCTGAGATAGGTGCCTCACTGATTAAGCATTGGTAAC
CGATTCTAGGTGCATTGGCGCAGAAAAAAATGCCTGATGCGACGCTGCGCGTCTTATACTCCCACATATG
CCAGATTCAGCAACGGATACGGCTTCCCCAACTTGCCCACTTCCATACGTGTCCTCCTTACCAGAAATTT
ATCCTTAAGATCCCGAATCGTTTAAACTCGACTCTGGCTCTATCGAATCTCCGTCGTTTCGAGCTTACGC
GAACAGCCGTGGCGCTCATTTGCTCGTCGGGCATCGAATCTCGTCAGCTATCGTCAGCTTACCTTTTTGG
CAGCGATCGCGGCTCCCGACATCTTGGACCATTAGCTCCACAGGTATCTTCTTCCCTCTAGTGGTCATAA
CAGCAGCTTCAGCTACCTCTCAATTCAAAAAACCCCTCAAGACCCGTTTAGAGGCCCCAAGGGGTTATGC
TATCAATCGTTGCGTTACACACACAAAAAACCAACACACATCCATCTTCGATGGATAGCGATTTTATTAT
CTAACTGCTGATCGAGTGTAGCCAGATCTAGTAATCAATTACGGGGTCATTAGTTCATAGCCCATATATG
GAGTTCCGCGTTACATAACTTACGGTAAATGGCCCGCCTGGCTGACCGCCCAACGACCCCCGCCCATTGA
CGTCAATAATGACGTATGTTCCCATAGTAACGCCAATAGGGACTTTCCATTGACGTCAATGGGTGGAGTA
TTTACGGTAAACTGCCCACTTGGCAGTACATCAAGTGTATCATATGCCAAGTACGCCCCCTATTGACGTC
AATGACGGTAAATGGCCCGCCTGGCATTATGCCCAGTACATGACCTTATGGGACTTTCCTACTTGGCAGT
ACATCTACGTATTAGTCATCGCTATTACCATGCTGATGCGGTTTTGGCAGTACATCAATGGGCGTGGATA
GCGGTTTGACTCACGGGGATTTCCAAGTCTCCACCCCATTGACGTCAATGGGAGTTTGTTTTGGCACCAA
AATCAACGGGACTTTCCAAAATGTCGTAACAACTCCGCCCCATTGACGCAAATGGGCGGTAGGCGTGTAC
GGTGGGAGGTCTATATAAGCAGAGCTGGTTTAGTGAACCGTCAGATCAGATCTTTGTCGATCCTACCATC
CACTCGACACACCCGCCAGCGGCCGC
